>Addgene plasmid #205703 | pCDNA5/FRT-Lyn11-mEGFP-cpHalo∆-(GGS)9-FKBP-P2A-Hpep3-(GGS)3-FRB-mScarlett | addgene full sequence | sequence record 423137 | Addgene NGS Result
GACGGATCGGGAGATCTCCCGATCCCCTATGGTGCACTCTCAGTACAATCTGCTCTGATGCCGCATAGTT
AAGCCAGTATCTGCTCCCTGCTTGTGTGTTGGAGGTCGCTGAGTAGTGCGCGAGCAAAATTTAAGCTACA
ACAAGGCAAGGCTTGACCGACAATTGCATGAAGAATCTGCTTAGGGTTAGGCGTTTTGCGCTGCTTCGCG
ATGTACGGGCCAGATATACGCGTTGACATTGATTATTGACTAGTTATTAATAGTAATCAATTACGGGGTC
ATTAGTTCATAGCCCATATATGGAGTTCCGCGTTACATAACTTACGGTAAATGGCCCGCCTGGCTGACCG
CCCAACGACCCCCGCCCATTGACGTCAATAATGACGTATGTTCCCATAGTAACGCCAATAGGGACTTTCC
ATTGACGTCAATGGGTGGAGTATTTACGGTAAACTGCCCACTTGGCAGTACATCAAGTGTATCATATGCC
AAGTACGCCCCCTATTGACGTCAATGACGGTAAATGGCCCGCCTGGCATTATGCCCAGTACATGACCTTA
TGGGACTTTCCTACTTGGCAGTACATCTACGTATTAGTCATCGCTATTACCATGGTGATGCGGTTTTGGC
AGTACATCAATGGGCGTGGATAGCGGTTTGACTCACGGGGATTTCCAAGTCTCCACCCCATTGACGTCAA
TGGGAGTTTGTTTTGGCACCAAAATCAACGGGACTTTCCAAAATGTCGTAACAACTCCGCCCCATTGACG
CAAATGGGCGGTAGGCGTGTACGGTGGGAGGTCTATATAAGCAGAGCTCTCTGGCTAACTAGAGAACCCA
CTGCTTACTGGCTTATCGAAATTAATACGACTCACTATAGGGAGACCCAAGCTGGCTAGCGTTTAAACTT
ACCACCATGGGATGTATAAAATCAAAAGGGAAAGACAGCGCGGGAGCAGATAGTGCTGGTAGTGCTGGTA
TGGTGAGCAAGGGCGAGGAGCTGTTCACCGGGGTGGTGCCCATCCTGGTCGAGCTGGACGGCGACGTAAA
CGGCCACAAGTTCAGCGTGTCCGGCGAGGGCGAGGGCGATGCCACCTACGGCAAGCTGACCCTGAAGTTC
ATCTGCACCACCGGCAAGCTGCCCGTGCCCTGGCCCACCCTCGTGACCACCCTGACCTACGGCGTGCAGT
GCTTCAGCCGCTACCCCGACCACATGAAGCAGCACGACTTCTTCAAGTCCGCCATGCCCGAAGGCTACGT
CCAGGAGCGCACCATCTTCTTCAAGGACGACGGCAACTACAAGACCCGCGCCGAGGTGAAGTTCGAGGGC
GACACCCTGGTGAACCGCATCGAGCTGAAGGGCATCGACTTCAAGGAGGACGGCAACATCCTGGGGCACA
AGCTGGAGTACAACTACAACAGCCACAACGTCTATATCATGGCCGACAAGCAGAAGAACGGCATCAAGGT
GAACTTCAAGATCCGCCACAACATCGAGGACGGCAGCGTGCAGCTCGCCGACCACTACCAGCAGAACACC
CCCATCGGCGACGGCCCCGTGCTGCTGCCCGACAACCACTACCTGAGCACCCAGTCCGCCCTGAGCAAAG
ACCCCAACGAGAAGCGCGATCACATGGTCCTGCTGGAGTTCGTGACCGCCGCCGGGATCACTCTCGGCAT
GGACGAGCTGTACAAGGGCTCTGGTGGGTCAGGAGACGTCGGCCGCAAGCTGATCATCGATCAGAACGTT
TTTATCGAGGGTACGCTGCCGATGGGTGTCGTCCGCCCGCTGACTGAAGTCGAGATGGACCATTACCGCG
AGCCGTTCCTGAATCCTGTTGACCGCGAGCCACTGTGGCGCTTCCCAAACGAGCTGCCAATCGCCGGTGA
GCCAGCGAACATCGTCGCGCTGGTCGAAGAATACATGGACTGGCTGCACCAGTCCCCTGTCCCGAAGCTG
CTGTTCTGGGGCACCCCAGGCGTTCTGATCCCACCGGCCGAAGCCGCTCGCCTGGCCAAAAGCCTGCCTA
ACTGCAAGGCTGTGGACATCGGCCCGGGTCTGAATCTGCTGCAAGAAGACAACCCGGACCTGATCGGCAG
CGAGATCGCGCGCTGGCTGTCTACTCTGGAGATTGGTGGCACCGGTGGCTCTGGCGGTACCGGTGGCTCT
GGCGGTTCTATCGGTACTGGCTTTCCATTCGACCCCCATTATGTGGAAGTCCTGGGCGAGCGCATGCACT
ACGTCGATGTTGGTCCGCGCGATGGCACCCCTGTGCTGTTCCTGCACGGTAACCCGACCTCCTCCTACGT
GTGGCGCAACATCATCCCGCATGTTGCACCGACCCATCGCTGCATTGCTCCAGACCTGATCGGTATGGGC
AAATCCGACAAACCAGACCTGGGTTATTTCTTCGACGACCACGTCCGCTTCATGGATGCCTTCATCGAAG
CCCTGGGTCTGGAAGAGGTCGTCCTGGTCATTCACGACTGGGGCTCCGCTCTGGGTTTCCACTGGGCCAA
GCGCAATCCAGAGCGCGTCAAAGGTATTGCATTTATGGAGTTCATCCGCCCTATCCCGACCTGGGACGAA
TGGGGCAGTGGCGGTACAGGCGGCTCTGGTGGTTCAGGAGGCACCGGCGGGAGCGGGGGAAGCGGTGGCA
CAGGAGGTTCAGGCATGGGAGTGCAGGTGGAAACCATCTCCCCAGGAGACGGGCGCACCTTCCCCAAGCG
CGGCCAGACCTGCGTGGTGCACTACACCGGGATGCTTGAAGATGGAAAGAAATTTGATTCCTCCCGGGAC
AGAAACAAGCCCTTTAAGTTTATGCTAGGCAAGCAGGAGGTGATCCGAGGCTGGGAAGAAGGGGTTGCCC
AGATGAGTGTGGGTCAGAGAGCCAAACTGACTATATCTCCAGATTATGCCTATGGTGCCACTGGGCACCC
AGGCATCATCCCACCACATGCCACTCTCGTCTTCGATGTGGAGCTTCTAAAACTGGAAGGCTCTGGTGCC
ACAAACTTCTCTCTGCTAAAGCAAGCAGGTGATGTTGAAGAAAACCCCGGGCCTGGCGGTTCTTCAAAGC
GAGACGCTAGAGAAATGTTCCAGGCCTTCCGCACCGGCGGTTCTGGCGGTACCGGCGGTTCTGCTATCCT
CTGGCATGAGATGTGGCATGAAGGCCTGGAAGAGGCATCTCGTTTGTACTTTGGGGAAAGGAACGTGAAA
GGCATGTTTGAGGTGCTGGAGCCCTTGCATGCTATGATGGAACGGGGCCCCCAGACTCTGAAGGAAACAT
CCTTTAATCAGGCCTATGGTCGAGATTTAATGGAGGCCCAAGAGTGGTGCAGGAAGTACATGAAATCAGG
GAATGTCAAGGACCTCCTCCAAGCCTGGGACCTCTATTATCATGTGTTCCGACGAATCTCAAAAGGAAGC
GGCGTGAGCAAGGGCGAGGCAGTGATCAAGGAGTTCATGCGGTTCAAGGTGCACATGGAGGGCTCCATGA
ACGGCCACGAGTTCGAGATCGAGGGCGAGGGCGAGGGCCGCCCCTACGAGGGCACCCAGACCGCCAAGCT
GAAGGTGACCAAGGGTGGCCCCCTGCCCTTCTCCTGGGACATCCTGTCCCCTCAGTTCATGTACGGCTCC
AGGGCCTTCACCAAGCACCCCGCCGACATCCCCGACTACTATAAGCAGTCCTTCCCCGAGGGCTTCAAGT
GGGAGCGCGTGATGAACTTCGAGGACGGCGGCGCCGTGACCGTGACCCAGGACACCTCCCTGGAGGACGG
CACCCTGATCTACAAGGTGAAGCTCCGCGGCACCAACTTCCCTCCTGACGGCCCCGTAATGCAGAAGAAG
ACAATGGGCTGGGAAGCGTCCACCGAGCGGTTGTACCCCGAGGACGGCGTGCTGAAGGGCGACATTAAGA
TGGCCCTGCGCCTGAAGGACGGCGGCCGCTACCTGGCGGACTTCAAGACCACCTACAAGGCCAAGAAGCC
CGTGCAGATGCCCGGCGCCTACAACGTCGACCGCAAGTTGGACATCACCTCCCACAACGAGGACTACACC
GTGGTGGAACAGTACGAACGCTCCGAGGGCCGCCACTCCACCGGCTAGTCTAGAGGGCCCGTTTAAACCC
GCTGATCAGCCTCGACTGTGCCTTCTAGTTGCCAGCCATCTGTTGTTTGCCCCTCCCCCGTGCCTTCCTT
GACCCTGGAAGGTGCCACTCCCACTGTCCTTTCCTAATAAAATGAGGAAATTGCATCGCATTGTCTGAGT
AGGTGTCATTCTATTCTGGGGGGTGGGGTGGGGCAGGACAGCAAGGGGGAGGATTGGGAAGACAATAGCA
GGCATGCTGGGGATGCGGTGGGCTCTATGGCTTCTGAGGCGGAAAGAACCAGCTGGGGCTCTAGGGGGTA
TCCCC
[124 nt withheld, positions 4416-4539]
C
[91 nt withheld, positions 4541-4631]
AGGGTGATGGTTCACGTACCTAGAAGTTCCTATTCCGAAGTTCCTATTCTCTAGAAAGTATAGGAACTTC
CTTGGCCAAAAAGCCTGAACTCACCGCGACGTCTGTCGAGAAGTTTCTGATCGAAAAGTTCGACAGCGTC
TCCGACCTGATGCAGCTCTCGGAGGGCGAAGAATCTCGTGCTTTCAGCTTCGATGTAGGAGGGCGTGGAT
ATGTCCTGCGGGTAAATAGCTGCGCCGATGGTTTCTACAAAGATCGTTATGTTTATCGGCACTTTGCATC
GGCCGCGCTCCCGATTCCGGAAGTGCTTGACATTGGGGAATTCAGCGAGAGCCTGACCTATTGCATCTCC
CGCCGTGCACAGGGTGTCACGTTGCAAGACCTGCCTGAAACCGAACTGCCCGCTGTTCTGCAGCCGGTCG
CGGAGGCCATGGATGCGATCGCTGCGGCCGATCTTAGCCAGACGAGCGGGTTCGGCCCATTCGGACCGCA
AGGAATCGGTCAATACACTACATGGCGTGATTTCATATGCGCGATTGCTGATCCCCATGTGTATCACTGG
CAAACTGTGATGGACGACACCGTCAGTGCGTCCGTCGCGCAGGCTCTCGATGAGCTGATGCTTTGGGCCG
AGGACTGCCCCGAAGTCCGGCACCTCGTGCACGCGGATTTCGGCTCCAACAATGTCCTGACGGACAATGG
CCGCATAACAGCGGTCATTGACTGGAGCGAGGCGATGTTCGGGGATTCCCAATACGAGGTCGCCAACATC
TTCTTCTGGAGGCCGTGGTTGGCTTGTATGGAGCAGCAGACGCGCTACTTCGAGCGGAGGCATCCGGAGC
TTGCAGGATCGCCGCGGCTCCGGGCGTATATGCTCCGCATTGGTCTTGACCAACTCTATCAGAGCTTGGT
TGACGGCAATTTCGATGATGCAGCTTGGGCGCAGGGTCGATGCGACGCAATCGTCCGATCCGGAGCCGGG
ACTGTCGGGCGTACACAAATCGCCCGCAGAAGCGCGGCCGTCTGGACCGATGGCTGTGTAGAAGTACTCG
CCGATAGTGGAAACCGACGCCCCAGCACTCGTCCGAGGGCAAAGGAATAGCACGTACTACGAGATTTCGA
TTCCACCGCCGCCTTCTATGAAAGGTTGGGCTTCGGAATCGTTTTCCGGGACGCCGGCTGGATGATCCTC
CAGCGCGGGGATCTCATGCTGGAGTTCTTCGCCCACCCCAACTTGTTTATTGCAGCTTATAATGGTTACA
AATAAAGCAATAGCATCACAAATTTCACAAATAAAGCATTTTTTTCACTGCATTCTAGTTGTGGTTTGTC
CAAACTCATCAATGTATCTTATCATGTCTGTATACCGTCGACCTCTAGCTAGAGCTTGGCGTAATCATGG
TCATAGCTGTTTCCTGTGTGAAATTGTTATCCGCTCACAATTCCACACAACATACGAGCCGGAAGCATAA
AGTGTAAAGCCTGGGGTGCCTAATGAGTGAGCTAACTCACATTAATTGCGTTGCGCTCACTGCCCGCTTT
CCAGTCGGGAAACCTGTCGTGCCAGCTGCATTAATGAATCGGCCAACGCGCGGGGAGAGGCGGTTTGCGT
ATTGGGCGCTCTTCCGCTTCCTCGCTCACTGACTCGCTGCGCTCGGTCGTTCGGCTGCGGCGAGCGGTAT
CAGCTCACTCAAAGGCGGTAATACGGTTATCCACAGAATCAGGGGATAACGCAGGAAAGAACATGTGAGC
AAAAGGCCAGCAAAAGGCCAGGAACCGTAAAAAGGCCGCGTTGCTGGCGTTTTTCCATAGGCTCCGCCCC
CCTGACGAGCATCACAAAAATCGACGCTCAAGTCAGAGGTGGCGAAACCCGACAGGACTATAAAGATACC
AGGCGTTTCCCCCTGGAAGCTCCCTCGTGCGCTCTCCTGTTCCGACCCTGCCGCTTACCGGATACCTGTC
CGCCTTTCTCCCTTCGGGAAGCGTGGCGCTTTCTCATAGCTCACGCTGTAGGTATCTCAGTTCGGTGTAG
GTCGTTCGCTCCAAGCTGGGCTGTGTGCACGAACCCCCCGTTCAGCCCGACCGCTGCGCCTTATCCGGTA
ACTATCGTCTTGAGTCCAACCCGGTAAGACACGACTTATCGCCACTGGCAGCAGCCACTGGTAACAGGAT
TAGCAGAGCGAGGTATGTAGGCGGTGCTACAGAGTTCTTGAAGTGGTGGCCTAACTACGGCTACACTAGA
AGAACAGTATTTGGTATCTGCGCTCTGCTGAAGCCAGTTACCTTCGGAAAAAGAGTTGGTAGCTCTTGAT
CCGGCAAACAAACCACCGCTGGTAGCGGTGGTTTTTTTGTTTGCAAGCAGCAGATTACGCGCAGAAAAAA
AGGATCTCAAGAAGATCCTTTGATCTTTTCTACGGGGTCTGACGCTCAGTGGAACGAAAACTCACGTTAA
GGGATTTTGGTCATGAGATTATCAAAAAGGATCTTCACCTAGATCCTTTTAAATTAAAAATGAAGTTTTA
AATCAATCTAAAGTATATATGAGTAAACTTGGTCTGACAGTTACCAATGCTTAATCAGTGAGGCACCTAT
CTCAGCGATCTGTCTATTTCGTTCATCCATAGTTGCCTGACTCCCCGTCGTGTAGATAACTACGATACGG
GAGGGCTTACCATCTGGCCCCAGTGCTGCAATGATACCGCGAGACCCACGCTCACCGGCTCCAGATTTAT
CAGCAATAAACCAGCCAGCCGGAAGGGCCGAGCGCAGAAGTGGTCCTGCAACTTTATCCGCCTCCATCCA
GTCTATTAATTGTTGCCGGGAAGCTAGAGTAAGTAGTTCGCCAGTTAATAGTTTGCGCAACGTTGTTGCC
ATTGCTACAGGCATCGTGGTGTCACGCTCGTCGTTTGGTATGGCTTCATTCAGCTCCGGTTCCCAACGAT
CAAGGCGAGTTACATGATCCCCCATGTTGTGCAAAAAAGCGGTTAGCTCCTTCGGTCCTCCGATCGTTGT
CAGAAGTAAGTTGGCCGCAGTGTTATCACTCATGGTTATGGCAGCACTGCATAATTCTCTTACTGTCATG
CCATCCGTAAGATGCTTTTCTGTGACTGGTGAGTACTCAACCAAGTCATTCTGAGAATAGTGTATGCGGC
GACCGAGTTGCTCTTGCCCGGCGTCAATACGGGATAATACCGCGCCACATAGCAGAACTTTAAAAGTGCT
CATCATTGGAAAACGTTCTTCGGGGCGAAAACTCTCAAGGATCTTACCGCTGTTGAGATCCAGTTCGATG
TAACCCACTCGTGCACCCAACTGATCTTCAGCATCTTTTACTTTCACCAGCGTTTCTGGGTGAGCAAAAA
CAGGAAGGCAAAATGCCGCAAAAAAGGGAATAAGGGCGACACGGAAATGTTGAATACTCATACTCTTCCT
TTTTCAATATTATTGAAGCATTTATCAGGGTTATTGTCTCATGAGCGGATACATATTTGAATGTATTTAG
AAAAATAAACAAATAGGGGTTCCGCGCACATTTCCCCGAAAAGTGCCACCTGACGTC
Features (pLannotate 1.2.2; 25 found; start..end, strand, type, name):
     28..80      -  misc_feature   bom (fragment): basis of mobility region from pBR322
    235..614     +  enhancer       CMV enhancer: human cytomegalovirus immediate early enhancer
    615..818     +  promoter       CMV promoter: human cytomegalovirus (CMV) immediate early promoter
    814..847     +  LTR            5' LTR (truncated) (fragment): truncated 5' long terminal repeat (LTR) from HIV-1
    863..881     +  promoter       T7 promoter: promoter for bacteriophage T7 RNA polymerase
    980..1696    +  CDS            EGFP: EGFP is a basic (constitutively fluorescent) green fluorescent protein published in 1996, derived from Aequorea victoria. It is reported to be a rapidly-maturing weak dimer with moderate acid sensitivity.
   1715..2134    +  CDS            HaloTag® (fragment): modified bacterial dehalogenase that forms covalent bonds with chloroalkane derivatives
   2180..2593    +  CDS            HaloTag® (fragment): modified bacterial dehalogenase that forms covalent bonds with chloroalkane derivatives
   2675..2998    +  CDS            FKBP1A: FKB1A_HUMAN - Also known as FKBP1, FKBP12. Experimental evidence at protein level: Swiss-Prot protein existence level 1. Keeps in an inactive conformation TGFBR1, the TGF-beta type I serine/threonine kinase receptor, preventing TGF-beta receptor activation in absence of ligand. Recruits SMAD7 to ACVR1B which prevents the association of SMAD2 and SMAD3 with the activin receptor complex, thereby blocking the activin signal. May modulate the RYR1 calcium channel activity. PPIases accelerate the folding of proteins. It catalyzes the cis-trans isomerization of proline imidic peptide bonds in oligop
   3146..3423    +  CDS            FRB* (fragment): T2098L mutant of FKBP-rapamycin binding domain of human FRAP binds synthetic ligands such as AP21967
   3434..4105    +  CDS            mScarlet: mScarlet is a basic (constitutively fluorescent) red fluorescent protein published in 2016, derived from synthetic construct. It has moderate acid sensitivity.
   4146..4370    +  polyA_signal   bGH poly(A) signal: bovine growth hormone polyadenylation signal
   4374..4395    +  promoter       SV40 promoter (fragment): SV40 enhancer and early promoter
   4416..4649    +  rep_origin     f1 ori (fragment) (sequence partly withheld): f1 bacteriophage origin of replication; arrow indicates direction of (+) strand synthesis
   4654..4701    +  protein_bind   FRT: FLP-mediated recombination occurs in the 8-bp core sequence TCTAGAAA (Turan and Bode, 2011). FLP recombinase from the Saccharomyces cerevisiae 2μ plasmid
   4709..5731    +  CDS            HygR: aminoglycoside phosphotransferase from E. coli; aph(4)-Ia; confers resistance to hygromycin
   5741..5866    +  CDS            ble (fragment): BLE_KLEPN - Experimental evidence at protein level: Swiss-Prot protein existence level 1. Binding protein with a strong affinity to the bleomycin family of antibiotics. Binds to CL990; an antimitotic-antibiotic compound. From Klebsiella pneumoniae.
   5861..5982    +  polyA_signal   SV40 poly(A) signal: SV40 polyadenylation signal
   6055..6071    -  protein_bind   lac operator: The lac repressor binds to the lac operator to inhibit transcription in E. coli. This inhibition can be relieved by adding lactose or isopropyl-β-D-thiogalactopyranoside (IPTG). lac repressor encoded by lacI
   6079..6109    -  promoter       lac promoter: promoter for the E. coli lac operon
   6124..6145    -  protein_bind   CAP binding site: CAP binding activates transcription in the presence of cAMP. E. coli catabolite activator protein
   6158..6250    -  CDS            lacI (fragment): lac repressor; lacI; The lac repressor binds to the lac operator to inhibit transcription in E. coli. This inhibition can be relieved by adding lactose or isopropyl-β-D-thiogalactopyranoside (IPTG).
   6433..7021    -  rep_origin     ori: high-copy-number ColE1/pMB1/pBR322/pUC origin of replication
   7192..8052    -  CDS            AmpR: β-lactamase; bla; confers resistance to ampicillin, carbenicillin, and related antibiotics
   8053..8157    -  promoter       AmpR promoter: bla
