[The description below was written by a language model from this plasmid's Addgene catalogue record and pLannotate feature annotations shown in this document.]
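Description:
pCDNA5/FRT-Lyn11-mEGFP-cpHalo∆-(GGS)9-FKBP-P2A-Hpep3-(GGS)3-FRB-mScarlett is a mammalian expression plasmid of about 8.2 kb built on the pcDNA5/FRT backbone. It is propagated in E. coli through a high-copy ColE1/pUC-type origin with ampicillin resistance. The backbone carries an FRT site placed immediately upstream of a hygromycin resistance coding sequence followed by an SV40 poly(A) signal. In this vector family the hygromycin gene has no promoter of its own, so it is expressed only after FLP-mediated integration into a matching genomic FRT landing site. This allows selection of isogenic stable cell lines, and the plasmid can also be used for transient transfection.

The synthetic insert of about 3.1 kb is driven by the CMV immediate-early enhancer and promoter and terminated by the bGH poly(A) signal. It encodes two proteins from a single transcript, separated by a P2A self-cleaving peptide. According to the plasmid name, the first carries the Lyn11 membrane-targeting motif, mEGFP, a circularly permuted truncated HaloTag (cpHalo∆, annotated as two HaloTag fragments), a (GGS)9 linker and FKBP12. The second is a short complementing HaloTag peptide joined through a (GGS)3 linker to the FRB domain and mScarlet. Rapamycin-type dimerisers bring FKBP and FRB together, which should reconstitute the split HaloTag and permit covalent labelling with chloroalkane ligands. The two fluorescent proteins report expression and localisation of each half.

The record is inconsistent in two respects. The plasmid name gives the peptide as Hpep3, while the purpose and insert fields say Hpep1. The insert field also lists FKBP before cpHalo∆, whereas the name and the feature table place FKBP after it. The annotation matches FRB to the T2098L variant, but only as a fragment. The construct serves as a model system for split-HaloTag recording of protein interactions in cells.
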