Addgene plasmid #205703: pCDNA5/FRT-Lyn11-mEGFP-cpHalo∆-(GGS)9-FKBP-P2A-Hpep3-(GGS)3-FRB-mScarlett
Purpose: CMV driven co-expression of split HaloTag FKBP- and FRB-fusions (Lyn11-EGFP-FKBP-cpHalo∆ and Hpep1-FRB-mScarlett) in mammalian cell lines
Depositing lab: Kai Johnsson. Publication: Recording physiological history of cells with chemical labeling. Huppertz MC, Wilhelm J, Grenier V, Schneider MW, Falt T, Porzberg N, Hausmann D, Hoffmann DC, Hai L, Tarnawski M, Pino G, Slanchev K, Kolb I, Acuna C, Fenk LM, Baier H, Hiblot J, Johnsson K. Science. 2024 Feb 23;383(6685):890-897. doi: 10.1126/science.adg0812. Epub 2024 Feb 22. PubMed 38386755.
Backbone
  Vector backbone: pcDNA5/FRT
  Backbone size w/o insert (bp): 5000
  Vector type: Mammalian Expression
  Selectable markers: Hygromycin
Growth in bacteria
  Bacterial resistance: Ampicillin, 100 μg/mL
  Growth temperature: 37°C
  Growth strain: DH5alpha
  Copy number: High Copy
Gene/Insert
  Gene/Insert name: Lyn11-EGFP-FKBP-cpHalo∆-P2A-Hpep1-FRB-mScarlett
  Species: Synthetic
  Insert size (bp): 3100
  Promoter: CMV
  Cloning method: Gibson Cloning
  Sequencing primers: 5′ N/A
Terms and licenses: Academic/Nonprofit Terms; Industry Terms: Not Available to Industry
How to cite: pCDNA5/FRT-Lyn11-mEGFP-cpHalo∆-(GGS)9-FKBP-P2A-Hpep3-(GGS)3-FRB-mScarlett was a gift from Kai Johnsson (Addgene plasmid # 205703 ; http://n2t.net/addgene:205703 ; RRID:Addgene_205703)
